>Addgene plasmid #146096 | pAc5.1B-lambdaN-HA-DmCG32016-E_D | depositor full sequence | sequence record 288541 | Full Sequence
CTTCAAGGAATTAATTCTATATTCTAAAAACACAAATGATACTTCTAAAAAAAATCATGAATGGCATCAA
CTCTGAATCAAATCTTTGCAGATGCACCTACTTCTCATTTCCACTGTCACATCATTTTTCCAGATCTCGC
TGCCTGTTATGTGGCCCACAAACCAAGACACGTTTTATGGCCATTAAAGCTGGCTGATCGTCGCCAAACA
CCAAATACATATCAATATGTACATTCGAGAAAGAAGCGATCAAAGAAGCGTCTTCGGGCGAGTAGGAGAA
TGCGGAGGAGAAGGAGAACGAGCTGATCTAGTATCTCTCCACAATCCAATGCCAACTGACCAACTGGCCA
TATTCGGAGCAATTTGAAGCCAATTTCCATCGCCTGGCGATCGCTCCATTCTTGGCTATATGTTTTTCAC
CGTTCCCGGGGCCATTTTCAAAGACTCGTCGGTAAGATAAGATTGTGTCACTCGCTGTCTCTCTTCATTT
GTCGAAGAATGCTGAGGAATTTCGCGATGACGTCGGCGAGTATTTTGAAGAATGAGAATAATTTGTATTT
ATACGAAAATCAGTTAGTGGAATTTTCTACAAAAACATGTTATCTATAGATAATTTTGTTGCAAAATATG
TTGACTATGACAAAGATTGTATGTATATACCTTTAATGTATTCTCATTTTCTTATGTATTTATAATGGCA
ATGATGATACTGATGATATTTTAAGATGATGCCAGACCACAGGCTGATTTCTGCGTCTTTTGCCGAACGC
AGTGCATGTGCGGTTGTTGTTTTTTGGAATAGTTTCAATTTTCGGACTGTCCGCTTTGATTTCAGTTTCT
TGGCTTATTCAAAAAGCAAAGTAAAGCCAAAAAAGCGAGATGGCAATACCAAATGCGGCAAAACGGTAGT
GGAAGGAAAGGGGTGCGGGGCAGCGGAAGGAAGGGTGGGGCGGGGCGTGGCGGGGTCTGTGGCTGGGCGC
GACGTCACCGACGTTGGAGCCACTCCTTTGACCATGTGTGCGTGTGTGTATTATTCGTGTCTCGCCACTC
GCCGGTTGTTTTTTTCTTTTTATCTCGCTCTCTCTAGCGCCATCTCGTACGCATGCTCAACGCACCGCAT
GTTGCCGTGTCCTTTATGCGTCATTTTGGCTCGAAATAGGCAATTATTTAAACAAAGATTAGTCAACGAA
AACGCTAAAATAAATAAGTCTACAATATGGTTACTTATTGCCATGTGTGTGCAGCCAACGATAGCAACAA
AAGCAACAACACAGTGGCTTTCCCTCTTTCACTTTTTGTTTGCAAGCGCGTGCGAGCAAGACGGCACGAC
CGGCAAACGCAATTACGCTGACAAAGAGCAGACGAAGTTTTGGCCGAAAAACATCAAGGCGCCTGATACG
AATGCATTTGCAATAACAATTGCGATATTTAATATTGTTTATGAAGCTGTTTGACTTCAAAACACACAAA
AAAAAAAATAAAACAAATTATTTGAAAGAGAATTAGGAATCGGACAGCTTATCGTTACGGGCTAACAGCA
CACCGAGACGAAATAGCTTACCTGACGTCACAGCCTCTGGAAGAACTGCCGCCAAGCAGAGAGAGAGAGA
AAAAGAGGGAGAGCAGCTTAGACCGCATGTGCTTGTGTGTGAGGCGTCTCTCTCTTCGTCTCCTGTTTGC
GCAAACGCATAGACTGCACTGAGAAAATCGATTACCTATTTTTTATGAATGAATATTTGCACTATTACTA
TTCAAAACTATTAAGATAGCAATCACATTCAATAGCCAAATACTATACCACCTGAGCGATGCAACGAAAT
GATCAATTTGAGCAAAAATGCTGCATATTTAGGACGGCATCATTATAGAAATGCTTCTTGCTGTGTACTT
TTCTCTCGTCTGGCAGCTGTTTCGCCGTTATTGTTAAAACCGGCTTAAGTTAGGTGTGTTTTCTACGACT
AGTGATGCCCCTACTAGAAGATGTGTGTTGCACAAATGTCCCTGAATAACCAATTTGAAGTGCAGATAGC
AGTAAACGTAAGCTAATATGAATATTATTTAACTGTAATGTTTTAATATCGCTGGACATTACTAATAAAC
CCACTATAAACACATGTACATATGTATGTTTTGGCATACAATGAGTAGTTGGGGAAAAAATGTGTAAAAG
CACCGTGACCATCACAGCATAAAGATAACCAGCTGAAGTATCGAATATGAGTAACCCCCAAATTGAATCA
CATGCCGCAACTGATAGGACCCATGGAAGTACACTCTTCATGGCGATATACAAGACACACACAAGCACGA
ACACCCAGTTGCGGAGGAAATTCTCCGTAAATGAAAACCCAATCGGCGAACAATTCATACCCATATATGG
TAAAAGTTTTGAACGCGACTTGAGAGCGGAGAGCATTGCGGCTGATAAGGTTTTAGCGCTAAGCGGGCTT
TATAAAACGGGCTGCGGGACCAGTTTTCATATCACTACCGTTTGAGTTCTTGTGCTGTGTGGATACTCCT
CCCGACACAAAGCCGCTCCATCAGCCAGCAGTCGTCTAATCCAGAGACCCCGGATCGGGGTACCAACATG
GACGCACAAACACGACGACGTGAGCGTCGCGCTGAGAAACAAGCTCAATGGAAAGCTGCAAACGGTGGAT
CTCCTCCACATATGGCTTACCCATACGATGTTCCAGATTACGCTCCTCCAAGCTTGAATTCTATGATAAA
AGTGGATATGAGGACTGATTTAATAAATCCAATAGCAGGGTCATTATGTCAGACAGTGCAAATGGAAAAA
CCTATTGCTAGAGACACTGAGGCATTCAAAAAACTTTTGCAACAGTTGGGTTCTCAAGCCAGGCAGCATC
ATCCATGCAACGACGATTGTCGTACAATAAACCTCTCAAATATAGCAAATCATGTACACCTTGAGTCAAA
ATTACATCAAAAAATAAATGATGGTCATTTGCAGCAACCAGAGTTAAGTGTTAACGTGCCAACCATGCCA
ACTAGTAGTCATGTATTTTTGCAAAAGCGTTTGGAAATCCAACATTTAATTCAAAGACTTCGTTGTGGAG
ACGTTTCACATGATTTTTTGGAAAAAGAGTTGGATAATCCCAGCACCCCAGCAGCCACAAAGGATGTCAT
TGCCACAGTGTTGAGTGAATATTCTCATTCTAAAAGAAATCCGGTGGTCACAGGCGATCCCAATATTTTT
ACCCAACAATCGTTTCTTCAGCCTCAATCAGTCCATCAGCACTACTCTCAAGAATTGCATTCGCAAAATA
CTGCTAACCATACGATTAATCAGCTAATTTCCCACGGTAACTCTCCAACTCCGTTGGCATTTACTCCTAC
TTCAGTTTTAAGAAAAATGACAGCCGATAAGGATACGCAATCACCAAGCACTTATTGTCAGAACCCACAA
TATCATGTACACCAACAAAATGCCAAGCAAGTCGGTACTCGTGAGAACGTACTTGAGCCACAGCTGACCG
CAACAATGGCTGTACAGCCCCGAATGATATTAGGCGGTGGAAACTTTGCCATTGGCCAAAACAATCAACA
TTTGTCTCCCAACATGTCACAAAGTCGTAATCAACAAGTGTTAAAGTGGACTTCTGGCAATATGCAAATG
GTCCACGGAAAAACATTTGGCCGACATATTCTGAAAGGAGGTCTTAATTCAATGCCGCATTCCAATTCTG
CGCTTCCCTTTACTGCCCATAAAATTGAAATGCAACCCATTCATCAACCACATCTACAGCAGCAGCAACA
TAGATTTAAAGCAGTTCAATCTGTGGAATCAAATCTGAATACCGAAAGTGTTCACCAAAACATTACATCT
CCTGTTGGATGGCACCAACTTTACATGCAACATCAGCAACAACATCATCACACACGACAGCAGCTTAGTC
AAAGAGTGATTTATGGAGAAATGCACCGTCAATCAAATCCACAAATGTCTCCGCCAGTCCCAGGTTTTTC
TGACAGCTCCGATTCCGGTAATGTGATCAAAGCTAACAGCCTCACATCTCCTAGCTACCAGAGAGATGAG
AGGATTTCATCACCAACCAATCAATTGGCGCAATGGTTTTCCCCTGAGCTTCTTGCAAAAGCCTCTGCTG
GAAAACTGCCACTTTTAAATGTGAACCAAGCACTCAGCTTGGAAGAATTTGAACGAAGCATTCAACATTC
CTCAGGCGTCGTGCATAACTAAGGCGGCCGCTCGAGTCTAGAGGGCCCGCGGTTCGAAGGTAAGCCTATC
CCTAACCCTCTCCTCGGTCTCGATTCTACGCGTACCGGTCATCATCACCATCACCATTGAGTTTAAACCC
GCTGATCAGCCTCGACTGTGCCTTCTAAGGCCTGAGCTCGCTGATCAGCCTCGATCGAGGATCCAGACAT
GATAAGATACATTGATGAGTTTGGACAAACCACAACTAGAATGCAGTGAAAAAAATGCTTTATTTGTGAA
ATTTGTGATGCTATTGCTTTATTTGTAACCATTATAAGCTGCAATAAACAAGTTAACAACAACAATTGCA
TTCATTTTATGTTTCAGGTTCAGGGGGAGGTGTGGGAGGTTTTTTAAAGCAAGTAAAACCTCTACAAATG
TGGTATGGCTGATTATGATCAGTCGACCGATGCCCTTGAGAGCCTTCAACCCAGTCAGCTCCTTCCGGTG
GGCGCGGGGCATGACTATCGTCGCCGCACTTATGACTGTCTTCTTTATCATGCAACTCGTAGGACAGGTG
CCGGCAGCGCTCTGGGTCATTTTCGGCGAGGACCGCTTTCGCTGGAGCGCGACGATGATCGGCCTGTCGC
TTGCGGTATTCGGAATCTTGCACGCCCTCGCTCAAGCCTTCGTCACTGGTCCCGCCACCAAACGTTTCGG
CGAGAAGCAGGCCATTATCGCCGGCATGGCGGCCGACGCGCTGGGCTACGTCTTGCTGGCGTTCGCGACG
CGAGGCTGGATGGCCTTCCCCATTATGATTCTTCTCGCTTCCGGCGGCATCGGGATGCCCGCGTTGCAGG
CCATGCTGTCCAGGCAGGTAGATGACGACCATCAGGGACAGCTTCAAGGATCGCTCGCGGCTCTTACCAG
CCAGCAAAAGGCCAGGAACCGTAAAAAGGCCGCGTTGCTGGCGTTTTTCCATAGGCTCCGCCCCCCTGAC
GAGCATCACAAAAATCGACGCTCAAGTCAGAGGTGGCGAAACCCGACAGGACTATAAAGATACCAGGCGT
TTCCCCCTGGAAGCTCCCTCGTGCGCTCTCCTGTTCCGACCCTGCCGCTTACCGGATACCTGTCCGCCTT
TCTCCCTTCGGGAAGCGTGGCGCTTTCTCAATGCTCACGCTGTAGGTATCTCAGTTCGGTGTAGGTCGTT
CGCTCCAAGCTGGGCTGTGTGCACGAACCCCCCGTTCAGCCCGACCGCTGCGCCTTATCCGGTAACTATC
GTCTTGAGTCCAACCCGGTAAGACACGACTTATCGCCACTGGCAGCAGCCACTGGTAACAGGATTAGCAG
AGCGAGGTATGTAGGCGGTGCTACAGAGTTCTTGAAGTGGTGGCCTAACTACGGCTACACTAGAAGGACA
GTATTTGGTATCTGCGCTCTGCTGAAGCCAGTTACCTTCGGAAAAAGAGTTGGTAGCTCTTGATCCGGCA
AACAAACCACCGCTGGTAGCGGTGGTTTTTTTGTTTGCAAGCAGCAGATTACGCGCAGAAAAAAAGGATC
TCAAGAAGATCCTTTGATCTTTTCTACGGGGTCTGACGCTCAGTGGAACGAAAACTCACGTTAAGGGATT
TTGGTCATGAGATTATCAAAAAGGATCTTCACCTAGATCCTTTTAAATTAAAAATGAAGTTTTAAATCAA
TCTAAAGTATATATGAGTAAACTTGGTCTGACAGTTACCAATGCTTAATCAGTGAGGCACCTATCTCAGC
GATCTGTCTATTTCGTTCATCCATAGTTGCCTGACTCCCCGTCGTGTAGATAACTACGATACGGGAGGGC
TTACCATCTGGCCCCAGTGCTGCAATGATACCGCGAGACCCACGCTCACCGGCTCCAGATTTATCAGCAA
TAAACCAGCCAGCCGGAAGGGCCGAGCGCAGAAGTGGTCCTGCAACTTTATCCGCCTCCATCCAGTCTAT
TAATTGTTGCCGGGAAGCTAGAGTAAGTAGTTCGCCAGTTAATAGTTTGCGCAACGTTGTTGCCATTGCT
GCAGGCATCGTGGTGTCACGCTCGTCGTTTGGTATGGCTTCATTCAGCTCCGGTTCCCAACGATCAAGGC
GAGTTACATGATCCCCCATGTTGTGCAAAAAAGCGGTTAGCTCCTTCGGTCCTCCGATCGTTGTCAGAAG
TAAGTTGGCCGCAGTGTTATCACTCATGGTTATGGCAGCACTGCATAATTCTCTTACTGTCATGCCATCC
GTAAGATGCTTTTCTGTGACTGGTGAGTACTCAACCAAGTCATTCTGAGAATAGTGTATGCGGCGACCGA
GTTGCTCTTGCCCGGCGTCAACACGGGATAATACCGCGCCACATAGCAGAACTTTAAAAGTGCTCATCAT
TGGAAAACGTTCTTCGGGGCGAAAACTCTCAAGGATCTTACCGCTGTTGAGATCCAGTTCGATGTAACCC
ACTCGTGCACCCAACTGATCTTCAGCATCTTTTACTTTCACCAGCGTTTCTGGGTGAGCAAAAACAGGAA
GGCAAAATGCCGCAAAAAAGGGAATAAGGGCGACACGGAAATGTTGAATACTCATACTCTTCCTTTTTCA
ATATTATTGAAGCATTTATCAGGGTTATTGTCTCATGAGCGGATACATATTTGAATGTATTTAGAAAAAT
AAACAAATAGGGGTTCCGCGCACATTTCCCCGAAAAGTGCCACCTGACGTCTAAGAAACCATTATTATCA
TGACATTAACCTATAAAAATAGGCGTATCACGAGGCCCTTTCGT
Features (pLannotate 1.2.2; 11 found; start..end, strand, type, name):
     56..2568    +  promoter       Ac5 promoter: Drosophila melanogaster actin 5C promoter
   2588..2653    +  CDS            N (fragment): REGN_LAMBD - Experimental evidence at protein level: Swiss-Prot protein existence level 1. Plays a role as a transcriptional antitermination factor that allows the virus to initiate its lytic phase. Activates expression of the delayed viral early genes by modifying host RNA polymerase (RNAP) into a form that is resistant to termination signals. This antitermination function requires the host NusA protein which serves to stabilize the interaction between antitermination protein N and host RNA polymerase. From Escherichia phage lambda (Bacteriophage lambda).
   2678..2704    +  CDS            3xHA (fragment): three tandem HA epitope tags
   2723..4219    +  CDS            4E-T (fragment): 4ET_DROME - Experimental evidence at protein level: Swiss-Prot protein existence level 1. eIF4E1-binding protein that regulates translation and stability of mRNAs in processing bodies (P-bodies) (By similarity). Probably plays a role in P-bodies to coordinate the storage of translationally inactive mRNAs in the cytoplasm and prevent their degradation (By similarity). Acts as a binding platform for multiple RNA-binding proteins. Required for the formation of P-bodies (By similarity). From Drosophila melanogaster (Fruit fly).
   4259..4300    +  CDS            V5 tag: epitope tag from simian virus 5
   4400..4534    -  polyA_signal   SV40 poly(A) signal: SV40 polyadenylation signal
   4557..4641    -  CDS            large T antigen (fragment): large T antigen from SV40 (simian virus 40)
   4642..5112    +  CDS            TcR (fragment): tetracycline efflux protein; tet; confers resistance to tetracycline
   5156..5744    -  rep_origin     ori: high-copy-number ColE1/pMB1/pBR322/pUC origin of replication
   5915..6775    -  CDS            AmpR: β-lactamase; bla; confers resistance to ampicillin, carbenicillin, and related antibiotics
   6776..6880    -  promoter       AmpR promoter: bla
