[The description below was written by a language model from this plasmid's Addgene catalogue record and pLannotate feature annotations shown in this document.]
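Description:
pAc5.1B-lambdaN-HA-DmCG32016-E_D is an insect-cell expression plasmid of about 7 kb. The catalogue lists the backbone as unknown, although the name and annotated parts point to a pAc5.1-type vector. It is maintained in E. coli through a ColE1/pUC-family origin and selected with ampicillin via a β-lactamase gene under its own bla promoter. The origin is annotated as a high-copy type, whereas the catalogue entry records the plasmid as low copy. Short fragments of a tetracycline resistance gene and of SV40 large T antigen are also detected, and these look like non-functional backbone remnants.

Expression is driven by the Drosophila melanogaster actin 5C promoter, a strong constitutive promoter commonly used in fly cell lines, and terminated by an SV40 polyadenylation signal. The open reading frame begins with a short fragment of the bacteriophage lambda N protein, followed by an HA epitope (annotated as a partial match to a 3xHA tag). The Drosophila CG32016 coding sequence comes next, and it encodes 4E-T, an eIF4E-binding protein linked to translational control and mRNA storage in P-bodies. The insert represents isoform E, which the depositor notes has since been withdrawn from the databases, and it carries three non-silent changes relative to that reference. A vector-derived V5 tag lies downstream, but the record does not say whether it is read in frame with the insert.

The lambda N peptide binds boxB RNA hairpins, so fusions of this kind are generally used in tethering assays that recruit a protein to a boxB-containing reporter mRNA to test its effect on translation or stability. The record itself states only insect expression as the purpose.
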