Addgene plasmid #146096: pAc5.1B-lambdaN-HA-DmCG32016-E_D
Purpose: Insect Expression of DmCG321016-E
Depositing lab: Elisa Izaurralde. Depositing organization: Max Planck Institute for Developmental Biology.
Backbone
  Vector backbone: Unknown
  Vector type: Insect Expression
Growth in bacteria
  Bacterial resistance: Ampicillin, 100 μg/mL
  Growth temperature: 37°C
  Growth strain: DH5alpha
  Copy number: Low Copy
Gene/Insert
  Gene/Insert name: DmCG321016-E
  Species: D. melanogaster (fly)
  Mutation: three non silent mutations compared to the sequence of isoformE NCBI: NM_166800.1 (old version they removed this isoform from all Databanks)
  Entrez Gene: 4E-T (a.k.a. Dmel_CG32016, CG11097, CG11232, CG32016, Dm4E-T, Dmel\CG32016)
  Cloning method: Unknown
Terms and licenses: Academic/Nonprofit Terms; Industry Terms: Not Available to Industry
Depositor comments: Plasmids from this collection were made available to the research community and donated after the lab closed. Please note that the sequence provided by the depositing laboratory may be theoretical/predicted or based on Sanger sequencing results. There may be discrepancies between sequencing results obtained by Addgene and the depositor sequence. If an Addgene verified sequence is not available, please contact before placing your order to request that our lab fully sequence the plasmid.
How to cite: pAc5.1B-lambdaN-HA-DmCG32016-E_D was a gift from Elisa Izaurralde (Addgene plasmid # 146096 ; http://n2t.net/addgene:146096 ; RRID:Addgene_146096)
